Addgene plasmid #59797: pUASTattb AaegOr4-F
Purpose: UAS-induced expression of Aedes aegypti odorant receptor 4 (OR4) cDNA allele F
Depositing lab: Leslie Vosshall. Depositing organization: Rockefeller University. Publication: Evolution of mosquito preference for humans linked to an odorant receptor. McBride CS, Baier F, Omondi AB, Spitzer SA, Lutomiah J, Sang R, Ignell R, Vosshall LB. Nature. 2014 Nov 13;515(7526):222-7. doi: 10.1038/nature13964. PubMed 25391959.
Backbone
  Vector backbone: pUASTattB
  Backbone size w/o insert (bp): 8489
  Total vector size (bp): 9710
  Vector type: Insect Expression
Growth in bacteria
  Bacterial resistance: Ampicillin, 100 μg/mL
  Growth temperature: 37°C
  Growth strain: Top10
  Copy number: Unknown
Gene/Insert
  Gene/Insert name: Aedes aegypti Or4 cDNA allele F
  Species: Aedes aegypti
  Insert size (bp): 1221
  GenBank ID: KF801617
Terms and licenses: Academic/Nonprofit Terms; Industry Terms: Not Available to Industry
How to cite: pUASTattb AaegOr4-F was a gift from Leslie Vosshall (Addgene plasmid # 59797 ; http://n2t.net/addgene:59797 ; RRID:Addgene_59797)
