[The description below was written by a language model from this plasmid's Addgene catalogue record and pLannotate feature annotations shown in this document.]
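Description:
pUASTattb AaegOr4-F is an insect expression and transgenesis plasmid built on the pUASTattB backbone, designed to place a mosquito odorant receptor under GAL4/UAS control in Drosophila. It is maintained in E. coli through a high-copy ColE1/pUC-type origin and selected with ampicillin via the β-lactamase gene and its own promoter. An f1 phage origin and remnants of a cloning-vector lac region (lacZα fragment, lac promoter and operator, T7 and T3 promoters) are also present. The catalogue lists a total size of about 9.7 kb, in close agreement with the 9,716 nt sequence record.

The payload is an approximately 1.2 kb cDNA encoding allele F of Aedes aegypti odorant receptor 4 (Or4). It sits downstream of five tandem GAL4-binding UAS sites fused to the Drosophila hsp70 minimal promoter, so transcription depends on GAL4 supplied by a driver line. The coding region is followed by the SV40 small t intron and SV40 polyadenylation signal. The annotated small t and large T antigen fragments, including the SV40 NLS, are simply part of this 3' processing cassette rather than expressed proteins. A φC31 attB site allows integrase-mediated insertion into a genomic attP landing site, giving a defined chromosomal position. The mini-white gene provides an eye-colour marker for identifying transformants. A single loxP site lies between mini-white and the UAS cassette; the record does not state its purpose.

The associated study links mosquito preference for humans to an odorant receptor, and the "allele F" naming implies other Or4 variants exist. The record does not specify the driver lines or assays used.
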