Features (pLannotate 1.2.2; 24 found; start..end, strand, type, name):
     30..458     -  rep_origin     f1 ori (sequence partly withheld): f1 bacteriophage origin of replication; arrow indicates direction of (+) strand synthesis
    463..620     -  CDS            lacZα (fragment): LacZα fragment of β-galactosidase; lacZ fragment
    623..641     +  promoter       T7 promoter: promoter for bacteriophage T7 RNA polymerase
    666..4802    +  gene           mini-white: white; This modified version of the white gene lacks part of the first intron.
   4809..4842    -  protein_bind   loxP: Cre-mediated recombination occurs in the 8-bp core sequence (GCATACAT). Cre recombinase
   4855..4876    -  misc_feature   MCS (fragment): pUC18/19 multiple cloning site
   4875..4969    +  protein_bind   5X UAS: five tandem copies of the "ScaI site" 17-mer CGGAGTACTGTCCTCCG, an upstream activating sequence (UAS) that efficiently binds yeast Gal4 (Webster et al., 1988; Pfeiffer et al., 2010) GAL4
   4988..5226    +  promoter       hsp70 promoter: Drosophila melanogaster hsp70Bb promoter
   5246..6463    +  CDS            GPROR4: OR4_AEDAE - Also known as Or4 From Aedes aegypti (Yellowfever mosquito) (Culex aegypti).
   6514..6588    +  CDS            small t antigen (fragment): SV40 (simian virus 40) small t antigen
   6590..6655    +  intron         small t intron: SV40 (simian virus 40) small t antigen intron
   6785..6805    +  CDS            SV40 NLS: nuclear localization signal of SV40 (simian virus 40) large T antigen
   6812..6946    +  CDS            LT_POVHA (fragment): Protein inferred from homology: Swiss-Prot protein existence level 3. Isoform large T antigen is a key early protein essential for both driving viral replication and inducing cellular transformation. Plays a role in viral genome replication by driving entry of quiescent cells into the cell cycle and by autoregulating the synthesis of viral early mRNA. Displays highly oncogenic activities by corrupting the host cellular checkpoint mechanisms that guard cell division and the transcription, replication, and repair of DNA. Participates in the modulation of cellular gene expression preceeding viral
   6971..7054    +  CDS            large T antigen (fragment): large T antigen from SV40 (simian virus 40)
   7077..7211    +  polyA_signal   SV40 poly(A) signal: SV40 polyadenylation signal
   7240..7309    +  protein_bind   attB: attB site for the φC31 integrase (Groth et al., 2000) phage φC31 integrase
   7528..7546    -  promoter       T3 promoter: promoter for bacteriophage T3 RNA polymerase
   7591..7607    -  protein_bind   lac operator: The lac repressor binds to the lac operator to inhibit transcription in E. coli. This inhibition can be relieved by adding lactose or isopropyl-β-D-thiogalactopyranoside (IPTG). lac repressor encoded by lacI
   7615..7645    -  promoter       lac promoter: promoter for the E. coli lac operon
   7660..7681    -  protein_bind   CAP binding site: CAP binding activates transcription in the presence of cAMP. E. coli catabolite activator protein
   7694..7786    -  CDS            lacI (fragment): lac repressor; lacI; The lac repressor binds to the lac operator to inhibit transcription in E. coli. This inhibition can be relieved by adding lactose or isopropyl-β-D-thiogalactopyranoside (IPTG).
   7969..8557    -  rep_origin     ori: high-copy-number ColE1/pMB1/pBR322/pUC origin of replication
   8728..9588    -  CDS            AmpR: β-lactamase; bla; confers resistance to ampicillin, carbenicillin, and related antibiotics
   9589..9693    -  promoter       AmpR promoter: bla
>Addgene plasmid #59797 | pUASTattb AaegOr4-F | depositor full sequence | sequence record 96160 | pUASTattb AaegOr4-F sequence 9716 bps
CTAAATTGTAAGCGTTAATATTTTGTTAAAATTCGCGTTAAATTTTTGTTAAATCAGCTCATTTTTTAAC
CAATAGGCCGAAATCGGCAAAATCCCTTATAAATCAAAAGAATAGACCGAGATAGGGT
[37 nt withheld, positions 129-165]
AAAGAACGTGGACTCCAACGTCAAAGG
[49 nt withheld, positions 193-241]
T
[91 nt withheld, positions 243-333]
G
[124 nt withheld, positions 335-458]
CCCATTCGCCATTCAGGCTGCGCAACTGTTGGGAAGGGCGATCGGTGCGGGCCTCTTCGCTATTACGCCA
GCTGGCGAAAGGGGGATGTGCTGCAAGGCGATTAAGTTGGGTAACGCCAGGGTTTTCCCAGTCACGACGT
TGTAAAACGACGGCCAGTGAATTGTAATACGACTCACTATAGGGCGAATTGGGTACGTACCGGGCCCCTA
GTATGTATGTAAGTTAATAAAACCCATTTTTGCGGAAAGTAGATAAAAAAAACATTTTTTTTTTTTACTG
CACTGGATATCATTGAACTTATCTGATCAGTTTTAAATTTACTTCGATCCAAGGGTATTTGATGTACCAG
GTTCTTTCGATTACCTCTCACTCAAAATGACATTCCACTCAAAGTCAGCGCTGTTTGCCTCCTTCTCTGT
CCACAGAAATATCGCCGTCTCTTTCGCCGCTGCGTCCGCTATCTCTTTCGCCACCGTTTGTAGCGTTACG
TAGCGTCAATGTCCGCCTTCAGTTGCATTTTGTCAGCGGTTTCGTGACGAAGCTCCAAGCGGTTTACGCC
ATCAATTAAACACAAAGTGCTGTGCCAAAACTCCTCTCGCTTCTTATTTTTGTTTGTTTTTTGAGTGATT
GGGGTGGTGATTGGTTTTGGGTGGGTAAGCAGGGGAAAGTGTGAAAAATCCCGGCAATGGGCCAAGAGGA
TCAGGAGCTATTAATTCGCGGAGGCAGCAAACACCCATCTGCCGAGCATCTGAACAATGTGAGTAGTACA
TGTGCATACATCTTAAGTTCACTTGATCTATAGGAACTGCGATTGCAACATCAAATTGTCTGCGGCGTGA
GAACTGCGACCCACAAAAATCCCAAACCGCAATTGCACAAACAAATAGTGACACGAAACAGATTATTCTG
GTAGCTGTTCTCGCTATATAAGACAATTTTTGAGATCATATCATGATCAAGACATCTAAAGGCATTCATT
TTCGACTATATTCTTTTTTACAAAAAATATAACAACCAGATATTTTAAGCTGATCCTAGATGCACAAAAA
ATAAATAAAAGTATAAACCTACTTCGTAGGATACTTCGGGGTACTTTTTGTTCGGGGTTAGATGAGCATA
ACGCTTGTAGTTGATATTTGAGATCCCCTATCATTGCAGGGTGACAGCGGAGCGGCTTCGCAGAGCTGCA
TTAACCAGGGCTTCGGGCAGGCCAAAAACTACGGCACGCTCCGGCCACCCAGTCCGCCGGAGGACTCCGG
TTCAGGGAGCGGCCAACTAGCCGAGAACCTCACCTATGCCTGGCACAATATGGACATCTTTGGGGCGGTC
AATCAGCCGGGCTCCGGATGGCGGCAGCTGGTCAACCGGACACGCGGACTATTCTGCAACGAGCGACACA
TACCGGCGCCCAGGAAACATTTGCTCAAGAACGGTGAGTTTCTATTCGCAGTCGGCTGATCTGTGTGAAA
TCTTAATAAAGGGTCCAATTACCAATTTGAAACTCAGTTTGCGGCGTGGCCTATCCGGGCGAACTTTTGG
CCGTGATGGGCAGTTCCGGTGCCGGAAAGACGACCCTGCTGAATGCCCTTGCCTTTCGATCGCCGCAGGG
CATCCAAGTATCGCCATCCGGGATGCGACTGCTCAATGGCCAACCTGTGGACGCCAAGGAGATGCAGGCC
AGGTGCGCCTATGTCCAGCAGGATGACCTCTTTATCGGCTCCCTAACGGCCAGGGAACACCTGATTTTCC
AGGCCATGGTGCGGATGCCACGACATCTGACCTATCGGCAGCGAGTGGCCCGCGTGGATCAGGTGATCCA
GGAGCTTTCGCTCAGCAAATGTCAGCACACGATCATCGGTGTGCCCGGCAGGGTGAAAGGTCTGTCCGGC
GGAGAAAGGAAGCGTCTGGCATTCGCCTCCGAGGCACTAACCGATCCGCCGCTTCTGATCTGCGATGAGC
CCACCTCCGGACTGGACTCATTTACCGCCCACAGCGTCGTCCAGGTGCTGAAGAAGCTGTCGCAGAAGGG
CAAGACCGTCATCCTGACCATTCATCAGCCGTCTTCCGAGCTGTTTGAGCTCTTTGACAAGATCCTTCTG
ATGGCCGAGGGCAGGGTAGCTTTCTTGGGCACTCCCAGCGAAGCCGTCGACTTCTTTTCCTAGTGAGTTC
GATGTGTTTATTAAGGGTATCTAGCATTACATTACATCTCAACTCCTATCCAGCGTGGGTGCCCAGTGTC
CTACCAACTACAATCCGGCGGACTTTTACGTACAGGTGTTGGCCGTTGTGCCCGGACGGGAGATCGAGTC
CCGTGATCGGATCGCCAAGATATGCGACAATTTTGCTATTAGCAAAGTAGCCCGGGATATGGAGCAGTTG
TTGGCCACCAAAAATTTGGAGAAGCCACTGGAGCAGCCGGAGAATGGGTACACCTACAAGGCCACCTGGT
TCATGCAGTTCCGGGCGGTCCTGTGGCGATCCTGGCTGTCGGTGCTCAAGGAACCACTCCTCGTAAAAGT
GCGACTTATTCAGACAACGGTGAGTGGTTCCAGTGGAAACAAATGATATAACGCTTACAATTCTTGGAAA
CAAATTCGCTAGATTTTAGTTAGAATTGCCTGATTCCACACCCTTCTTAGTTTTTTTCAATGAGATGTAT
AGTTTATAGTTTTGCAGAAAATAAATAAATTTCATTTAACTCGCGAACATGTTGAAGATATGAATATTAA
TGAGATGCGAGTAACATTTTAATTTGCAGATGGTTGCCATCTTGATTGGCCTCATCTTTTTGGGCCAACA
ACTCACGCAAGTGGGCGTGATGAATATCAACGGAGCCATCTTCCTCTTCCTGACCAACATGACCTTTCAA
AACGTCTTTGCCACGATAAATGTAAGTCTTGTTTAGAATACATTTGCATATTAATAATTTACTAACTTTC
TAATGAATCGATTCGATTTAGGTGTTCACCTCAGAGCTGCCAGTTTTTATGAGGGAGGCCCGAAGTCGAC
TTTATCGCTGTGACACATACTTTCTGGGCAAAACGATTGCCGAATTACCGCTTTTTCTCACAGTGCCACT
GGTCTTCACGGCGATTGCCTATCCGATGATCGGACTGCGGGCCGGAGTGCTGCACTTCTTCAACTGCCTG
GCGCTGGTCACTCTGGTGGCCAATGTGTCAACGTCCTTCGGATATCTAATATCCTGCGCCAGCTCCTCGA
CCTCGATGGCGCTGTCTGTGGGTCCGCCGGTTATCATACCATTCCTGCTCTTTGGCGGCTTCTTCTTGAA
CTCGGGCTCGGTGCCAGTATACCTCAAATGGTTGTCGTACCTCTCATGGTTCCGTTACGCCAACGAGGGT
CTGCTGATTAACCAATGGGCGGACGTGGAGCCGGGCGAAATTAGCTGCACATCGTCGAACACCACGTGCC
CCAGTTCGGGCAAGGTCATCCTGGAGACGCTTAACTTCTCCGCCGCCGATCTGCCGCTGGACTACGTGGG
TCTGGCCATTCTCATCGTGAGCTTCCGGGTGCTCGCATATCTGGCTCTAAGACTTCGGGCCCGACGCAAG
GAGTAGCCGACATATATCCGAAATAACTGCTTGTTTTTTTTTTTTACCATTATTACCATCGTGTTTACTG
TTTATTGCCCCCTCAAAAAGCTAATGTAATTATATTTGTGCCAATAAAAACAAGATATGACCTATAGAAT
ACAAGTATTTCCCCTTCGAACATCCCCACAAGTAGACTTTGGATTTGTCTTCTAACCAAAAGACTTACAC
ACCTGCATACCTTACATCAAAAACTCGTTTATCGCTACATAAAACACCGGGATATATTTTTTATATACAT
ACTTTTCAAATCGCGCGCCCTCTTCATAATTCACCTCCACCACACCACGTTTCGTAGTTGCTCTTTCGCT
GTCTCCCACCCGCTCTCCGCAACACATTCACCTTTTGTTCGACGACCTTGGAGCGACTGTCGTTAGTTCC
GCGCGATTCGGTTCGCTCAAATGGTTCCGAGTGGTTCATTTCGTCTCAATAGAAATTAGTAATAAATATT
TGTATGTACAATTTATTTGCTCCAATATATTTGTATATATTTCCCTCACAGCTATATTTATTCTAATTTA
ATATTATGACTTTTTAAGGTAATTTTTTGTGACCTGTTCGGAGTGATTAGCGTTACAATTTGAACTGAAA
GTGACATCCAGTGTTTGTTCCTTGTGTAGATGCATCTCAAAAAAATGGTGGGCATAATAGTGTTGTTTAT
ATATATCAAAAATAACAACTATAATAATAAGAATACATTTAATTTAGAAAATGCTTGGATTTCACTGGAA
CTAGGCTAGCATAACTTCGTATAATGTATGCTATACGAAGTTATGCTAGCGGATCCAAGCTTGCATGCCT
GCAGGTCGGAGTACTGTCCTCCGAGCGGAGTACTGTCCTCCGAGCGGAGTACTGTCCTCCGAGCGGAGTA
CTGTCCTCCGAGCGGAGTACTGTCCTCCGAGCGGAGACTCTAGCGAGCGCCGGAGTATAAATAGAGGCGC
TTCGTCTACGGAGCGACAATTCAATTCAAACAAGCAAAGTGAACACGTCGCTAAGCGAAAGCTAAGCAAA
TAAACAAGCGCAGCTGAACAAGCTAAACAATCTGCAGTAAAGTGCAAGTTAAAGTGAATCAATTAAAAGT
AACCAGCAACCAAGTAAATCAACTGCAACTACTGAAATCTGCCAAGAAGTAATTATTGAATACAAGAAGA
GAACTCTGAATAGGGAATTGGGAATTCATGACTCAATCCATTGAGTTTGACCAAACCTTTCGCTTCATAG
CCAAGGTCTTGCAAATGATCGGTTACCCAAGCTGTTTGGCTCCGTACCCAACGACCTTCACCAGTCGACT
TAAGTCCAGTGCCGGTTTCGTGGTATGCTTTCTCATGTTGACCTATTGCGTTTTCGGTCAGATCATCAAC
ATCGGCTTGCTGATGATGGGCTACCGCCAGACGGATCAGGTCGTCGAGGAGGTCGCCATCCAGGTTAGCA
GTACTGGGTTCTGCATCATTGGACTGGCGAAAATGTACAGCTTGTCGTACAACCGGGCCATTCTGAGCTG
GCTCATTGCGGACTTCAGAGTCAAGTGGAATGCCGGGGAGCTCACAGATAAGGACCGTTCCATACGGGAC
GGGACGTTACGTCCAACGGTGGCCATTACGACTGTAGCGGCATTAGGAAACATCATAATGGTGTCGGCGT
TCAACTTTCAACCGGTGGTGGAGATGATCTACGGTCGGGTAGTCACCGGAAAATGGGTCAAGCTGTTTCC
GTATGTGATTTGGTTCCCGTTTAATCCGACTCCTGGAGCGATCTACTATCTAGTGTATTTGTTCGAGGTG
TATTCGGGAGTTATCGTGGCCGTTGGAAATGTGGGGTTCAACTGTATCTTCTGCTTGCTGACTTCGCACT
TGTCGATGCAGTTAAAGCTGTTGTGTAGTTGGATCGAGGATATGGTTGAAGTTGAGGACGAGAAGGGGGT
GCGATCGAAAAAGAAGCTCTACAGGATTGTGCGGTATCATCAGGACTTGATCAGAGGAAGGAATGCGTTA
CAGTCAATGTTCAGCACAACGCTGTTCCTGAACTTCTCCGCAAGTTCTGTTCTGATGTGCATGCAGCTTT
ACCTCATAACTACCGCAGGCATTACTCTGATGGTCAAGTTTACTCTTTTCATGCTTTGTATTCTGATGGA
GATTTTCATTCTCTGCTACTACGGTGAGGAGATTCTCGTTAATAGTTCATCGATTGCCGCTAGAGCGTTC
AACTCGAATTGGTACCAGTCGAAGGTGAGCCAACAGAATCCTCGGTTTGGCAAAAATTTGATTCCGATTA
TCCAGCAAGGGCAGAGGCCCATGGTTCTGACGGCGTGGAAGTTTTGGCCCATCACCATTCGGACGTTCAG
CGCCATATTGCAAACATCATGGTCCTATTTTACCTTGCTGAGAACAGTGATGCATTAGGAATTCGTTAAC
AGATCTGCGGCCGCGGCTCGAGGGTACCTCTAGAGGATCTTTGTGAAGGAACCTTACTTCTGTGGTGTGA
CATAATTGGACAAACTACCTACAGAGATTTAAAGCTCTAAGGTAAATATAAAATTTTTAAGTGTATAATG
TGTTAAACTACTGATTCTAATTGTTTGTGTATTTTAGATTCCAACCTATGGAACTGATGAATGGGAGCAG
TGGTGGAATGCCTTTAATGAGGAAAACCTGTTTTGCTCAGAAGAAATGCCATCTAGTGATGATGAGGCTA
CTGCTGACTCTCAACATTCTACTCCTCCAAAAAAGAAGAGAAAGGTAGAAGACCCCAAGGACTTTCCTTC
AGAATTGCTAAGTTTTTTGAGTCATGCTGTGTTTAGTAATAGAACTCTTGCTTGCTTTGCTATTTACACC
ACAAAGGAAAAAGCTGCACTGCTATACAAGAAAATTATGGAAAAATATTTGATGTATAGTGCCTTGACTA
GAGATCATAATCAGCCATACCACATTTGTAGAGGTTTTACTTGCTTTAAAAAACCTCCCACACCTCCCCC
TGAACCTGAAACATAAAATGAATGCAATTGTTGTTGTTAACTTGTTTATTGCAGCTTATAATGGTTACAA
ATAAAGCAATAGCATCACAAATTTCACAAATAAAGCATTTTTTTCACTGCATTCTAGTTGTGGTTTGTCC
AAACTCATCAATGTATCTTATCATGTCTGGATCCACTAGTGTCGACGATGTAGGTCACGGTCTCGAAGCC
GCGGTGCGGGTGCCAGGGCGTGCCCTTGGGCTCCCCGGGCGCGTACTCCACCTCACCCATCTGGTCCATC
ATGATGAACGGGTCGAGGTGGCGGTAGTTGATCCCGGCGAACGCGCGGCGCACCGGGAAGCCCTCGCCCT
CGAAACCGCTGGGCGCGGTGGTCACGGTGAGCACGGGACGTGCGACGGCGTCGGCGGGTGCGGATACGCG
GGGCAGCGTCAGCGGGTTCTCGACGGTCACGGCGGGCATGTCGACACTAGTTCTAGCCAGCTTTTGTTCC
CTTTAGTGAGGGTTAATTTCGAGCTTGGCGTAATCATGGTCATAGCTGTTTCCTGTGTGAAATTGTTATC
CGCTCACAATTCCACACAACATACGAGCCGGAAGCATAAAGTGTAAAGCCTGGGGTGCCTAATGAGTGAG
CTAACTCACATTAATTGCGTTGCGCTCACTGCCCGCTTTCCAGTCGGGAAACCTGTCGTGCCAGCTGCAT
TAATGAATCGGCCAACGCGCGGGGAGAGGCGGTTTGCGTATTGGGCGCTCTTCCGCTTCCTCGCTCACTG
ACTCGCTGCGCTCGGTCGTTCGGCTGCGGCGAGCGGTATCAGCTCACTCAAAGGCGGTAATACGGTTATC
CACAGAATCAGGGGATAACGCAGGAAAGAACATGTGAGCAAAAGGCCAGCAAAAGGCCAGGAACCGTAAA
AAGGCCGCGTTGCTGGCGTTTTTCCATAGGCTCCGCCCCCCTGACGAGCATCACAAAAATCGACGCTCAA
GTCAGAGGTGGCGAAACCCGACAGGACTATAAAGATACCAGGCGTTTCCCCCTGGAAGCTCCCTCGTGCG
CTCTCCTGTTCCGACCCTGCCGCTTACCGGATACCTGTCCGCCTTTCTCCCTTCGGGAAGCGTGGCGCTT
TCTCATAGCTCACGCTGTAGGTATCTCAGTTCGGTGTAGGTCGTTCGCTCCAAGCTGGGCTGTGTGCACG
AACCCCCCGTTCAGCCCGACCGCTGCGCCTTATCCGGTAACTATCGTCTTGAGTCCAACCCGGTAAGACA
CGACTTATCGCCACTGGCAGCAGCCACTGGTAACAGGATTAGCAGAGCGAGGTATGTAGGCGGTGCTACA
GAGTTCTTGAAGTGGTGGCCTAACTACGGCTACACTAGAAGAACAGTATTTGGTATCTGCGCTCTGCTGA
AGCCAGTTACCTTCGGAAAAAGAGTTGGTAGCTCTTGATCCGGCAAACAAACCACCGCTGGTAGCGGTGG
TTTTTTTGTTTGCAAGCAGCAGATTACGCGCAGAAAAAAAGGATCTCAAGAAGATCCTTTGATCTTTTCT
ACGGGGTCTGACGCTCAGTGGAACGAAAACTCACGTTAAGGGATTTTGGTCATGAGATTATCAAAAAGGA
TCTTCACCTAGATCCTTTTAAATTAAAAATGAAGTTTTAAATCAATCTAAAGTATATATGAGTAAACTTG
GTCTGACAGTTACCAATGCTTAATCAGTGAGGCACCTATCTCAGCGATCTGTCTATTTCGTTCATCCATA
GTTGCCTGACTCCCCGTCGTGTAGATAACTACGATACGGGAGGGCTTACCATCTGGCCCCAGTGCTGCAA
TGATACCGCGAGACCCACGCTCACCGGCTCCAGATTTATCAGCAATAAACCAGCCAGCCGGAAGGGCCGA
GCGCAGAAGTGGTCCTGCAACTTTATCCGCCTCCATCCAGTCTATTAATTGTTGCCGGGAAGCTAGAGTA
AGTAGTTCGCCAGTTAATAGTTTGCGCAACGTTGTTGCCATTGCTACAGGCATCGTGGTGTCACGCTCGT
CGTTTGGTATGGCTTCATTCAGCTCCGGTTCCCAACGATCAAGGCGAGTTACATGATCCCCCATGTTGTG
CAAAAAAGCGGTTAGCTCCTTCGGTCCTCCGATCGTTGTCAGAAGTAAGTTGGCCGCAGTGTTATCACTC
ATGGTTATGGCAGCACTGCATAATTCTCTTACTGTCATGCCATCCGTAAGATGCTTTTCTGTGACTGGTG
AGTACTCAACCAAGTCATTCTGAGAATAGTGTATGCGGCGACCGAGTTGCTCTTGCCCGGCGTCAATACG
GGATAATACCGCGCCACATAGCAGAACTTTAAAAGTGCTCATCATTGGAAAACGTTCTTCGGGGCGAAAA
CTCTCAAGGATCTTACCGCTGTTGAGATCCAGTTCGATGTAACCCACTCGTGCACCCAACTGATCTTCAG
CATCTTTTACTTTCACCAGCGTTTCTGGGTGAGCAAAAACAGGAAGGCAAAATGCCGCAAAAAAGGGAAT
AAGGGCGACACGGAAATGTTGAATACTCATACTCTTCCTTTTTCAATATTATTGAAGCATTTATCAGGGT
TATTGTCTCATGAGCGGATACATATTTGAATGTATTTAGAAAAATAAACAAATAGGGGTTCCGCGCACAT
TTCCCCGAAAAGTGCCAC
