>Addgene plasmid #59797 | pUASTattb AaegOr4-F | addgene partial sequence | sequence record 96161 | miniwhite-F 5'-TTTGTGACCTGTTCGGAGTGA-3'
TGTTTGTTCCTTGTGTAGATGCATCTCAAAAAAATGGTGGGCATAATAGTGTTGTTTATATATATCAAAA
ATAACAACTATAATAATAAGAATACATTTAATTTAGAAAATGCTTGGATTTCACTGGAACTAGGCTAGCA
TAACTTCGTATAATGTATGCTATACGAAGTTATGCTAGCGGATCCAAGCTTGCATGCCTGCAGGTCGGAG
TACTGTCCTCCGAGCGGAGTACTGTCCTCCGAGCGGAGTACTGTCCTCCGAGCGGAGTACTGTCCTCCGA
GCGGAGTACTGTCCTCCGAGCGGAGACTCTAGCGAGCGCCGGAGTATAAATAGAGGCGCTTCGTCTACGG
AGCGACAATTCAATTCAAACAAGCAAAGTGAACACGTCGCTAAGCGAAAGCTAAGCAAATAAACAAGCGC
AGCTGAACAAGCTAAACAATCTGCAGTAAAGTGCAAGTTAAAGTGAATCAATTAAAAGTAACCAGCAACC
AAGTAAATCAACTGCAACTACTGAAATCTGCCAAGAAGTAATTATTGAATACAAGAAGAGAACTCTGAAT
AGGGAATTGGGAATTCATGACTCAATCCATTGAGTTTGACCAAACCTTTCGCTTCATAGCCAAGGTCTTG
CAAATGATCGGTTACCCAAGCTGTTTGGCTCCGTACCCAACGACCTTCACCAGTCGACTTAAGT
