>Addgene plasmid #59797 | pUASTattb AaegOr4-F | addgene partial sequence | sequence record 96162 | SV40-splice-R2 5'-CACAAACAATTAGAATCAGTAG-3'
TTATACACTTAAAAATTTTATATTTACCTTAGAGCTTTAAATCTCTGTAGGTAGTTTGTCCAATTATGTC
ACACCACAGAAGTAAGGTTCCTTCACAAAGATCCTCTAGAGGTACCCTCGAGCCGCGGCCGCAGATCTGT
TAACGAATTCCTAATGCATCACTGTTCTCAGCAAGGTAAAATAGGACCATGATGTTTGCAATATGGCGCT
GAACGTCCGAATGGTGATGGGCCAAAACTTCCACGCCGTCAGAACCATGGGCCTCTGCCCTTGCTGGATA
ATCGGAATCAAATTTTTGCCAAACCGAGGATTCTGTTGGCTCACCTTCGACTGGTACCAATTCGAGTTGA
ACGCTCTAGCGGCAATCGATGAACTATTAACGAGAATCTCCTCACCGTAGTAGCAGAGAATGAAAATCTC
CATCAGAATACAAAGCATGAAAAGAGTAAACTTGACCATCAGAGTAATGCCTGCGGTAGTTATGAGGTAA
AGCTGCATGCACATCAGAACAGAACTTGCGGAGAAGTTCAGGAACAGCGTTGTGCTGAACATTGACTGTA
ACGCATTCCTTCCTCTGATCAAGTCCTGATGATACCGCACAATCCTGTAGAGCTTCTTTTTCGATCGCAC
CCCCTTCTCGTCCTCAACTTCAACCATATCCTCGATCCAACTACACAACAGCTTTAACTGCATCGACAAG
TGCGAAGTCAGCAAGCAGAAGATACAGTTGAACCCCACATTTCCAACGGCCACGATAACTCCCGAATACA
CCTCGAACAAATACACTAGATAGTAGATCGCTCCAGGAGTCGGATTAAACGG
