>Addgene plasmid #59797 | pUASTattb AaegOr4-F | addgene partial sequence | sequence record 97329 | pCasper-hs 5'-GCAACTACTGAAATCTGCCAAG-3'
AGAAGAGAACTCTGAATAGGGAATTGGGAATTCATGACTCAATCCATTGAGTTTGACCAAACCTTTCGCT
TCATAGCCAAGGTCTTGCAAATGATCGGTTACCCAAGCTGTTTGGCTCCGTACCCAACGACCTTCACCAG
TCGACTTAAGTCCAGTGCCGGTTTCGTGGTATGCTTTCTCATGTTGACCTATTGCGTTTTCGGTCAGATC
ATCAACATCGGCTTGCTGATGATGGGCTACCGCCAGACGGATCAGGTCGTCGAGGAGGTCGCCATCCAGG
TTAGCAGTACTGGGTTCTGCATCATTGGACTGGCGAAAATGTACAGCTTGTCGTACAACCGGGCCATTCT
GAGCTGGCTCATTGCGGACTTCAGAGTCAAGTGGAATGCCGGGGAGCTCACAGATAAGGACCGTTCCATA
CGGGACGGGACGTTACGTCCAACGGTGGCCATTACGACTGTAGCGGCATTAGGAAACATCATAATGGTGT
CGGCGTTCAACTTTCAACCGGTGGTGGAGATGATCTACGGTCGGGTAGTCACCGGAAAATGGGTCAAGCT
GTTTCCGTATGTGATTTGGTTCCCGTTTAATCCGACTCCTGGAGCGATCTACTATCTAGTGTATTTGTTC
GAGGTGTATTCGGGAGTTATCGTGGCCGTTGGAAATGTGGGGTTCAACTGTATCTTCTGCTTGCTGACTT
CGCACTTGTCGATGCAGTTAAAGCTGTTGTGTAGTTGGATCGAGGATATGGTTGAAGTTGAGGACGAGAA
GGGGGTGCGATCGAAAAAGAAGCTCTACAGGATTGTGCGGTATCATCAGGACTTGATCAGAGGAAGGAAT
GCGTT
